>Addgene plasmid #210780 | pDL0_243 | addgene full sequence | sequence record 421290 | Addgene NGS Result
GTGGCTCTTCAGTGGACGAAAGGGCCTCGTGATACGCCTATTTTTATAGGTTAATGTCATGATAATAATG
GTTTCTTAGACGTCAGGTGGCACTTTTCGGGGAAATGTGCGCGGAACCCCTATTTGTTTATTTTTCTAAA
TACATTCAAATATGTATCCGCTCATGAGACAATAACCCTGATAAATGCTTCAATAATATTGAAAAAGGAA
GAGTATGCGCTCACGCAACTGGTCCAGAACCTTGACCGAACGCAGCGGTGGTAACGGCGCAGTGGCGGTT
TTCATGGCTTGTTATGACTGTTTTTTTTTGGGGTACAGTCTATGCCTCGGGCATCCAAGCAGCAAGCGCG
TTACGCCGTGGGTCGATGTTTGATGTTATGGAGCAGCAACGATGTTACGCAGCAGGGCAGTCGCCCTAAA
ACAAAGTTAAACATCATGAGGGAAGCGGTGATCGCCGAAGTATCGACTCAACTATCAGAGGTAGTTGGCG
TCATCGAGCGCCATCTCGAACCGACGTTGCTGGCCGTACATTTGTACGGCTCCGCAGTGGATGGCGGCCT
GAAGCCACACAGCGATATTGATTTGCTGGTTACGGTGACCGTAAGGCTTGATGAAACAACGCGGCGAGCT
TTGATCAACGACCTTTTGGAAACTTCGGCTTCCCCTGGAGAGAGCGAGATTCTCCGCGCTGTAGAAGTCA
CCATTGTTGTGCACGACGACATCATTCCGTGGCGTTATCCAGCTAAGCGCGAACTGCAATTTGGAGAATG
GCAGCGCAATGACATTCTTGCAGGTATCTTCGAGCCAGCCACGATCGACATTGATCTGGCTATCTTGCTG
ACAAAAGCAAGAGAACATAGCGTTGCCTTGGTAGGTCCAGCGGCGGAGGAACTCTTTGATCCGGTTCCTG
AACAGGATCTATTTGAGGCGCTAAATGAAACCTTAACGCTATGGAACTCGCCGCCCGACTGGGCTGGCGA
TGAGCGAAATGTAGTGCTTACGTTGTCCCGCATTTGGTACAGCGCAGTAACCGGCAAAATCGCGCCGAAG
GATGTCGCTGCCGACTGGGCAATGGAGCGCCTGCCGGCCCAGTATCAGCCCGTCATACTTGAAGCTAGAC
AGGCTTATCTTGGACAAGAAGAAGATCGCTTGGCCTCGCGCGCAGATCAGTTGGAAGAATTTGTCCATTA
CGTAAAAGGCGAGATCACCAAGGTAGTCGGCAAATAACTGTCAGACCAAGTTTACTCATATATACTTTAG
ATTGATTTAAAACTTCATTTTTAATTTAAAAGGATCTAGGTGAAGATCCTTTTTGATAATCTCATGACCA
AAATCCCTTAACGTGAGTTTTCGTTCCACTGAGCGTCAGACCCCGTAGAAAAGATCAAAGGATCTTCTTG
AGATCCTTTTTTTCTGCGCGTAATCTGCTGCTTGCAAACAAAAAAACCACCGCTACCAGCGGTGGTTTGT
TTGCCGGATCAAGAGCTACCAACTCTTTTTCCGAAGGTAACTGGCTTCAGCAGAGCGCAGATACCAAATA
CTGTTCTTCTAGTGTAGCCGTAGTTAGGCCACCACTTCAAGAACTCTGTAGCACCGCCTACATACCTCGC
TCTGCTAATCCTGTTACCAGTGGCTGCTGCCAGTGGCGATAAGTCGTGTCTTACCGGGTTGGACTCAAGA
CGATAGTTACCGGATAAGGCGCAGCGGTCGGGCTGAACGGGGGGTTCGTGCACACAGCCCAGCTTGGAGC
GAACGACCTACACCGAACTGAGATACCTACAGCGTGAGCTATGAGAAAGCGCCACGCTTCCCGAAGGGAG
AAAGGCGGACAGGTATCCGGTAAGCGGCAGGGTCGGAACAGGAGAGCGCACGAGGGAGCTTCCAGGGGGA
AACGCCTGGTATCTTTATAGTCCTGTCGGGTTTCGCCACCTCTGACTTGAGCGTCGATTTTTGTGATGCT
CGTCAGGGGGGCGGAGCCTATGGAAAAACGCCAGCAACGCGGCCTTTTTACGGTTCCTGGCCTTTTGCTG
GCCTTTTGCTCACATGTTCTTTCCTGCGTTATCCCCTGATTCTGTGGATAACCGTATTACCGCCTTTGAG
TGAGCTGATACCGCTCGCCGCAGCCGAACGACCGAGCGCAGCGAGTCAGTGAGCGAGGAAGCGGAAGAGC
GCCCAATACGCAAACCGCCTCTCCCCGCGCGTTGGCCGATTCATTAATCACTCTGTGGTCTCAGGTGGAA
TGTGAGACGGTCACAGCTTGTCTGTAAGCGGATGCCGGGAGCAGACAAGCCCGTCAGGGCGCGTCAGCGG
GTGTTGGCGGGTGTCGGGGCTGGCTTAATTATTATTTCACTTTCAGCGGATTCACATGCGCTGCGGCGTG
CGCTTCCAGTTTAACGGTGAAGCCTTTCGCGCTTTGCCCCAGATCGGTACGAACAATCTGATGTTCAACA
ACGTGGTTCGGCGGCAGCGTTACCGGCTTTTCCGTTTTATAGGTGGAATGAAACTGGCAACGGTGGCTGC
CGCCACCCTCCAGCATCAGGAACATGGTGACATCGCCGCGCAGCACTTCTTTACTGACGGTCATTTTTTC
AAACGATTTATCCCAGTCGATGGTCTTTTTTTTCATCACCGGGCCGTCGGCGGGGAAGTTAACGCCGTGG
AAAATGCTTTTATGAATAAAACAGTTACCTTCCAGACGAATATTCCAGCTGGCGGTCGCCACCGCACCAT
CTTCGAATAAAAAGCTGCGTTCGTACGACATGCCATCCGGGAACGCCTGTTTAAAATAGTCCGGCATATC
TGCCGGATATTTAGTAAAGCAGCGATTGCCGTACTGGAAAACAGAAGAGAGGATATCAAATGAAAACGGC
AACGGTTTACCAGCAGGTTTGATAATCACCAGTTCACTCATCTGCTTGCCTTCATAAGGATAACCGGTGC
CCACGCCTTCAATGGTAAATTCATGACCGTTGACGGACCCTTCCATATGGTATTTGGTTTTCATTTCCTG
CACAATGCCTTGTTTGCTGTAGCTCATAGCTGTTTCCTGTGTGAAATTGTTATCCGCTCACAATTCCACA
CAACATACGAGCCGGAAGCATAAAGTGTAAAGCCTGGGGTGCCTAATGAGTGAGCTAACTCACATTAATT
GCGTTGCGCTCACTGCCCGCTTTCCAGTCGGCGTCTCAGCTTTGAGACCACGAA
Features (pLannotate 1.2.2; 10 found; start..end, strand, type, name):
    110..214     +  promoter       AmpR promoter: bla
    205..285     -  CDS            int (fragment): INT2_ECOLX - Protein inferred from homology: Swiss-Prot protein existence level 3. Putative integrase believed to be involved in the insertion of antibiotic resistance genes into plasmids and transposons. From Escherichia coli.
    373..429     +  CDS            GmR (fragment): gentamycin acetyltransferase; aacC1; confers resistance to gentamycin
    436..1224    +  CDS            aadA: S3AD_ECOLX - Experimental evidence at protein level: Swiss-Prot protein existence level 1. Mediates bacterial resistance to the antibiotics streptomycin and spectinomycin. From Escherichia coli.
   1398..1986    +  rep_origin     ori: high-copy-number ColE1/pMB1/pBR322/pUC origin of replication
   2169..2218    +  CDS            lacI (fragment): lac repressor; lacI; The lac repressor binds to the lac operator to inhibit transcription in E. coli. This inhibition can be relieved by adding lactose or isopropyl-β-D-thiogalactopyranoside (IPTG).
   2345..3037    -  CDS            amilFP513: amilFP513 is a basic (constitutively fluorescent) green fluorescent protein published in 2007, derived from Acropora millepora.
   3057..3073    -  protein_bind   lac operator: The lac repressor binds to the lac operator to inhibit transcription in E. coli. This inhibition can be relieved by adding lactose or isopropyl-β-D-thiogalactopyranoside (IPTG). lac repressor encoded by lacI
   3081..3111    -  promoter       lac promoter: promoter for the E. coli lac operon
   3126..3147    -  protein_bind   CAP binding site: CAP binding activates transcription in the presence of cAMP. E. coli catabolite activator protein
