[The description below was written by a language model from this plasmid's Addgene catalogue record and pLannotate feature annotations shown in this document.]
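Description:
pDL0_243 is a small (about 3.2 kb) bacterial cloning plasmid built on the EC15458 backbone and catalogued under plant expression and synthetic biology. It serves as a "C2 end-linker" part in a modular assembly scheme, used to extend a multi-part cloning series rather than to express anything in plants itself. It is maintained in E. coli through a high-copy ColE1/pUC-type origin of replication and is selected with spectinomycin. Resistance comes from a full-length aadA gene (streptomycin/spectinomycin adenylyltransferase) lying downstream of an annotated bla (AmpR) promoter. The short integrase and gentamicin acetyltransferase fragments annotated just upstream of aadA appear to be non-functional remnants of the source of the resistance cassette.

The insert is a synthetic visible-marker cassette on the reverse strand. A CAP binding site, lac promoter and lac operator drive the coding sequence for an Acropora millepora green fluorescent protein, called AmilGFP by the depositor and annotated as amilFP513. Only a small lacI fragment is present, so the plasmid does not encode a functional repressor. Colonies carrying the intact cassette should therefore show the reporter, giving a visual readout during cloning. According to the record, this marker is used to track the extension of cloning. A typical use of such a marker is that loss or replacement of the cassette distinguishes recombinant clones from parental plasmid, although the record does not describe that mechanism. It also does not state the flanking restriction or fusion sites that define the C2 position, and none are annotated in the feature table. The associated work concerns inducible synthetic circuits controlling pigmentation in grasses.
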