Addgene plasmid #210780: pDL0_243
Purpose: C2_Endliker for the extension of cloning using pLac:AmilGFP as a visible marker for the cloning
Depositing lab: Dmitri Nusinow. Depositing organization: Donald Danforth Plant Science Center. Publication: Remote Sensing of Endogenous Pigmentation by Inducible Synthetic Circuits in Grasses. Lee DY, Acosta-Gamboa L, Saleh L, Pathak S, Swyers N, Morgan A, Meerdink S, Kuzio C, Calderon S, Sheng H, Kenney S, Zare A, Gehan M, Nusinow DA. Plant Biotechnol J. 2025 Dec 5. doi: 10.1111/pbi.70480. PubMed 41351300.
Backbone
  Vector backbone: EC15458
  Backbone size w/o insert (bp): 2242
  Total vector size (bp): 3202
  Vector type: Plant Expression, Synthetic Biology
Growth in bacteria
  Bacterial resistance: Spectinomycin, 50 μg/mL
  Growth temperature: 37°C
  Growth strain: DH5alpha
  Copy number: Unknown
Gene/Insert
  Gene/Insert name: C2-endlinker (alt name: C2-endliker which convey Acropara millepora green fluorescent gene under lactose promoter for the extension of cloning)
  Species: Synthetic
Terms and licenses: Academic/Nonprofit Terms; Industry Terms: Not Available to Industry
Depositor comments: Please visit https://doi.org/10.1101/2025.06.20.660755 for bioRxiv preprint.
How to cite: pDL0_243 was a gift from Dmitri Nusinow (Addgene plasmid # 210780 ; http://n2t.net/addgene:210780 ; RRID:Addgene_210780)
